Addgene plasmid #78535: pDECKO-mCherry GFP
Purpose: Control plasmid (paired gRNAs against GFP)
Depositing lab: Roderic Guigo & Rory Johnson. Depositing organization: Centre for Genomic Regulation (CRG). Publication: Scalable Design of Paired CRISPR Guide RNAs for Genomic Deletion. Pulido-Quetglas C, Aparicio-Prat E, Arnan C, Polidori T, Hermoso T, Palumbo E, Ponomarenko J, Guigo R, Johnson R. PLoS Comput Biol. 2017 Mar 2;13(3):e1005341. doi: 10.1371/journal.pcbi.1005341. eCollection 2017 Mar. PCOMPBIOL-D-16-01254 PubMed 28253259.
Backbone
  Vector backbone: pDECKO_mCherry
  Total vector size (bp): 9430
  Vector type: Mammalian Expression, Lentiviral
  Selectable markers: Puromycin
Growth in bacteria
  Bacterial resistance: Ampicillin, 100 μg/mL
  Growth temperature: 37°C
  Growth strain: NEB Stable
  Copy number: High Copy
Gene/Insert
  Gene/Insert name: gRNA1+scaffold+H1promoter+gRNA2
  gRNA/shRNA sequence: 2 guide RNAs against GFP
  Promoter: U6 promoter
  Cloning method: Gibson Cloning
  Sequencing primers: 5′ GTACAAAATACGTGACGTAG; 3′ ATGTCTACTATTCTTTCCCC
Terms and licenses: Academic/Nonprofit Terms; Industry Terms: Not Available to Industry
Depositor comments: Control plasmid.
How to cite: pDECKO-mCherry GFP was a gift from Roderic Guigo & Rory Johnson (Addgene plasmid # 78535 ; http://n2t.net/addgene:78535 ; RRID:Addgene_78535)
