[The description below was written by a language model from this plasmid's Addgene catalogue record and pLannotate feature annotations shown in this document.]
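Description:
pDECKO-mCherry GFP is a 9,430 bp third-generation-style, self-inactivating lentiviral vector built on the pDECKO_mCherry backbone. It expresses a pair of CRISPR guide RNAs in mammalian cells. In bacteria it is maintained through a high-copy ColE1/pUC-type origin with ampicillin resistance (AmpR), and it also carries an f1 origin and residual lac/T7/T3 cloning-vector elements. The viral portion consists of an RSV promoter fused to a truncated HIV-1 5' LTR, the Ψ packaging signal with a partial gag fragment, the RRE for Rev-dependent export, a cPPT/CTS, WPRE and a ΔU3 3' LTR. An SV40 poly(A) signal and SV40 origin follow the 3' LTR.

The insert, assembled by Gibson cloning, is a dual-guide cassette. A human U6 promoter drives the first 20-nt spacer fused to an S. pyogenes Cas9 gRNA scaffold, and a human H1 promoter then drives the second spacer with its own scaffold. Using two different Pol III promoters lets both guides be produced from one integrated provirus. Both spacers target GFP; the annotation software labels these 20-nt stretches as mVenus BiFC fragments, which simply reflects their homology to GFP-family coding sequence. Downstream, an EF-1α promoter with a truncated intron A drives a puromycin resistance gene followed by mCherry, allowing drug selection and red-fluorescent tracking of transduced cells. The linker between the two coding sequences is not annotated.

No Cas9 gene is annotated, so the nuclease must be supplied separately. The record describes the plasmid as a control for paired-gRNA genomic deletion experiments, with the two guides directed against GFP.
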