Features (pLannotate 1.2.2; 35 found; start..end, strand, type, name):
     14..80      +  CDS            small t antigen (fragment): SV40 (simian virus 40) small t antigen
    106..317     +  promoter       EF-1α core promoter: core promoter for human elongation factor EF-1α
    318..426     +  intron         EF-1α intron A (fragment): intron upstream of the start codon of human EF-1α
   1052..1255    +  intron         EF-1α intron A: truncated intron upstream of the start codon of human EF-1α
   1277..1873    +  CDS            PuroR (fragment): puromycin N-acetyltransferase; pac from Streptomyces; confers resistance to puromycin
   1949..2656    +  CDS            mCherry: mCherry is a basic (constitutively fluorescent) red fluorescent protein published in 2004, derived from Discosoma sp.. It is reported to be a very rapidly-maturing monomer with low acid sensitivity.
   2675..3263    +  misc_feature   WPRE: woodchuck hepatitis virus posttranscriptional regulatory element
   3314..3333    +  misc_feature   cPPT/CTS (fragment): central polypurine tract and central termination sequence of HIV-1
   3335..3568    +  LTR            3' LTR (ΔU3): self-inactivating 3' long terminal repeat (LTR) from HIV-1
   3646..3767    +  polyA_signal   SV40 poly(A) signal: SV40 polyadenylation signal
   3807..3942    +  rep_origin     SV40 ori: SV40 origin of replication
   3963..3981    -  promoter       T7 promoter: promoter for bacteriophage T7 RNA polymerase
   3989..4144    +  CDS            lacZα (fragment): LacZα fragment of β-galactosidase; lacZ fragment
   4149..4577    +  rep_origin     f1 ori (sequence partly withheld): f1 bacteriophage origin of replication; arrow indicates direction of (+) strand synthesis
   4630..4734    +  promoter       AmpR promoter: bla
   4735..5595    +  CDS            AmpR: β-lactamase; bla; confers resistance to ampicillin, carbenicillin, and related antibiotics
   5766..6354    +  rep_origin     ori: high-copy-number ColE1/pMB1/pBR322/pUC origin of replication
   6537..6629    +  CDS            lacI (fragment): lac repressor; lacI; The lac repressor binds to the lac operator to inhibit transcription in E. coli. This inhibition can be relieved by adding lactose or isopropyl-β-D-thiogalactopyranoside (IPTG).
   6642..6663    +  protein_bind   CAP binding site: CAP binding activates transcription in the presence of cAMP. E. coli catabolite activator protein
   6678..6708    +  promoter       lac promoter: promoter for the E. coli lac operon
   6716..6732    +  protein_bind   lac operator: The lac repressor binds to the lac operator to inhibit transcription in E. coli. This inhibition can be relieved by adding lactose or isopropyl-β-D-thiogalactopyranoside (IPTG). lac repressor encoded by lacI
   6777..6795    +  promoter       T3 promoter: promoter for bacteriophage T3 RNA polymerase
   6823..7049    +  promoter       RSV promoter: Rous sarcoma virus enhancer/promoter
   7050..7230    +  LTR            5' LTR (truncated): truncated 5' long terminal repeat (LTR) from HIV-1
   7277..7402    +  misc_feature   HIV-1 Ψ: packaging signal of human immunodeficiency virus type 1
   7386..7749    +  CDS            HIV-1 gag (fragment): gag protein from human immunodeficiency virus 1; gag
   7895..8128    +  misc_feature   RRE: The Rev response element (RRE) of HIV-1 allows for Rev-dependent mRNA export from the nucleus to the cytoplasm.
   8505..8531    +  CDS            Rev (fragment): human immunodeficiency virus 1 (HIV-1) Rev protein; rev; enhances nuclear export of unspliced and incompletely spliced viral mRNAs
   8535..8775    +  promoter       U6 promoter: RNA polymerase III promoter for human U6 snRNA
   8785..8804    +  CDS            VN155(I152L) (fragment): improved N-terminal fragment of mVenus for use in bimolecular fluorescence complementation (BiFC) (Kodama and Hu, 2010)
   8805..8880    +  misc_RNA       gRNA scaffold: guide RNA scaffold for the Streptococcus pyogenes CRISPR/Cas9 system
   8887..9101    +  promoter       H1 promoter: human H1 RNA promoter
   9110..9129    +  CDS            VC155 (fragment): C-terminal fragment of mVenus for use in bimolecular fluorescence complementation (BiFC) (Kodama and Hu, 2010)
   9130..9205    +  misc_RNA       gRNA scaffold: guide RNA scaffold for the Streptococcus pyogenes CRISPR/Cas9 system
   9261..9378    +  misc_feature   cPPT/CTS: central polypurine tract and central termination sequence of HIV-1
>Addgene plasmid #78535 | pDECKO-mCherry GFP | depositor full sequence | sequence record 151894 | pDECKO-mCherry GFP sequence 9430 bps
CCCGGGTGCAAAGATGGATAAAGTTTTAAACAGAGAGGAATCTTTGCAGCTAATGGACCTTCTAGGTCTT
GAAAGGAGTGGGAATTGGCTCCGGTGCCCGTCAGTGGGCAGAGCGCACATCGCCCACAGTCCCCGAGAAG
TTGGGGGGAGGGGTCGGCAATTGATCCGGTGCCTAGAGAAGGTGGCGCGGGGTAAACTGGGAAAGTGATG
TCGTGTACTGGCTCCGCCTTTTTCCCGAGGGTGGGGGAGAACCGTATATAAGTGCAGTAGTCGCCGTGAA
CGTTCTTTTTCGCAACGGGTTTGCCGCCAGAACACAGGTAAGTGCCGTGTGTGGTTCCCGCGGGCCTGGC
CTCTTTACGGGTTATGGCCCTTGCGTGCCTTGAATTACTTCCACTGGCTGCAGTACGTGATTCTTGATCC
CGAGCTTCGGGTTGGAAGTGGGTGGGAGAGTTCGAGGCCTTGCGCTTAAGGAGCCCCTTCGCCTCGTGCT
TGAGTTGAGGCCTGGCCTGGGCGCTGGGGCCGCCGCGTGCGAATCTGGTGGCACCTTCGCGCCTGTCTCG
CTGCTTTCGATAAGTCTCTAGCCATTTAAAATTTTTGATGACCTGCTGCGACGCTTTTTTTCTGGCAAGA
TAGTCTTGTAAATGCGGGCCAAGATCTGCACACTGGTATTTCGGTTTTTGGGGCCGCGGGCGGCGACGGG
GCCCGTGCGTCCCAGCGCACATGTTCGGCGAGGCGGGGCCTGCGAGCGCGGCCACCGAGAATCGGACGGG
GGTAGTCTCAAGCTGGCCGGCCTGCTCTGGTGCCTGGCCTCGCGCCGCCGTGTATCGCCCCGCCCTGGGC
GGCAAGGCTGGCCCGGTCGGCACCAGTTGCGTGAGCGGAAAGATGGCCGCTTCCCGGCCCTGCTGCAGGG
AGCTCAAAATGGAGGACGCGGCGCTCGGGAGAGCGGGCGGGTGAGTCACCCACACAAAGGAAAAGGGCCT
TTCCGTCCTCAGCCGTCGCTTCATGTGACTCCACGGAGTACCGGGCGCCGTCCAGGCACCTCGATTAGTT
CTCGAGCTTTTGGAGTACGTCGTCTTTAGGTTGGGGGGAGGGGTTTTATGCGATGGAGTTTCCCCACACT
GAGTGGGTGGAGACTGAAGTTAGGCCAGCTTGGCACTTGATGTAATTCTCCTTGGAATTTGCCCTTTTTG
AGTTTGGATCTTGGTTCATTCTCAAGCCTCAGACAGTGGTTCAAAGTTTTTTTCTTCCATTTCAGGTGTC
GTGACGTACGGCCACCATGACCGAGTACAAGCCCACGGTGCGCCTCGCCACCCGCGACGACGTCCCCAGG
GCCGTACGCACCCTCGCCGCCGCGTTCGCCGACTACCCCGCCACGCGCCACACCGTCGATCCGGACCGCC
ACATCGAGCGGGTCACCGAGCTGCAAGAACTCTTCCTCACGCGCGTCGGGCTCGACATCGGCAAGGTGTG
GGTCGCGGACGACGGCGCCGCCGTGGCGGTCTGGACCACGCCGGAGAGCGTCGAAGCGGGGGCGGTGTTC
GCCGAGATCGGCCCGCGCATGGCCGAGTTGAGCGGTTCCCGGCTGGCCGCGCAGCAACAGATGGAAGGCC
TCCTGGCGCCGCACCGGCCCAAGGAGCCCGCGTGGTTCCTGGCCACCGTCGGAGTCTCGCCCGACCACCA
GGGCAAGGGTCTGGGCAGCGCCGTCGTGCTCCCCGGAGTGGAGGCGGCCGAGCGCGCCGGGGTGCCCGCC
TTCCTGGAGACCTCCGCGCCCCGCAACCTCCCCTTCTACGAGCGGCTCGGCTTCACCGTCACCGCCGACG
TCGAGGTGCCCGAAGGACCGCGCACCTGGTGCATGACCCGCAAGCCCGGTGCCGGATCGGGAGAGGGCAG
AGGAAGTCTGCTAACATGCGGTGACGTCGAGGAGAATCCTGGCCCACCGGTCGCCACCATGGTGAGCAAG
GGCGAGGAGGATAACATGGCCATCATCAAGGAGTTCATGCGCTTCAAGGTGCACATGGAGGGCTCCGTGA
ACGGCCACGAGTTCGAGATCGAGGGCGAGGGCGAGGGCCGCCCCTACGAGGGCACCCAGACCGCCAAGCT
GAAGGTGACCAAGGGTGGCCCCCTGCCCTTCGCCTGGGACATCCTGTCCCCTCAGTTCATGTACGGCTCC
AAGGCCTACGTGAAGCACCCCGCCGACATCCCCGACTACTTGAAGCTGTCCTTCCCCGAGGGCTTCAAGT
GGGAGCGCGTGATGAACTTCGAGGACGGCGGCGTGGTGACCGTGACCCAGGACTCCTCCCTGCAGGACGG
CGAGTTCATCTACAAGGTGAAGCTGCGCGGCACCAACTTCCCCTCCGACGGCCCCGTAATGCAGAAGAAG
ACCATGGGCTGGGAGGCCTCCTCCGAGCGGATGTACCCCGAGGACGGCGCCCTGAAGGGCGAGATCAAGC
AGAGGCTGAAGCTGAAGGACGGCGGCCACTACGACGCTGAGGTCAAGACCACCTACAAGGCCAAGAAGCC
CGTGCAGCTGCCCGGCGCCTACAACGTCAACATCAAGTTGGACATCACCTCCCACAACGAGGACTACACC
ATCGTGGAACAGTACGAACGCGCCGAGGGCCGCCACTCCACCGGCGGCATGGACGAGCTGTACAAGTAAA
CGCGTTAAGTCGACAATCAACCTCTGGATTACAAAATTTGTGAAAGATTGACTGGTATTCTTAACTATGT
TGCTCCTTTTACGCTATGTGGATACGCTGCTTTAATGCCTTTGTATCATGCTATTGCTTCCCGTATGGCT
TTCATTTTCTCCTCCTTGTATAAATCCTGGTTGCTGTCTCTTTATGAGGAGTTGTGGCCCGTTGTCAGGC
AACGTGGCGTGGTGTGCACTGTGTTTGCTGACGCAACCCCCACTGGTTGGGGCATTGCCACCACCTGTCA
GCTCCTTTCCGGGACTTTCGCTTTCCCCCTCCCTATTGCCACGGCGGAACTCATCGCCGCCTGCCTTGCC
CGCTGCTGGACAGGGGCTCGGCTGTTGGGCACTGACAATTCCGTGGTGTTGTCGGGGAAATCATCGTCCT
TTCCTTGGCTGCTCGCCTGTGTTGCCACCTGGATTCTGCGCGGGACGTCCTTCTGCTACGTCCCTTCGGC
CCTCAATCCAGCGGACCTTCCTTCCCGCGGCCTGCTGCCGGCTCTGCGGCCTCTTCCGCGTCTTCGCCTT
CGCCCTCAGACGAGTCGGATCTCCCTTTGGGCCGCCTCCCCGCGTCGACTTTAAGACCAATGACTTACAA
GGCAGCTGTAGATCTTAGCCACTTTTTAAAAGAAAAGGGGGGACTGGAAGGGCTAATTCACTCCCAACGA
AGACAAGATCTGCTTTTTGCTTGTACTGGGTCTCTCTGGTTAGACCAGATCTGAGCCTGGGAGCTCTCTG
GCTAACTAGGGAACCCACTGCTTAAGCCTCAATAAAGCTTGCCTTGAGTGCTTCAAGTAGTGTGTGCCCG
TCTGTTGTGTGACTCTGGTAACTAGAGATCCCTCAGACCCTTTTAGTCAGTGTGGAAAATCTCTAGCAGT
ACGTATAGTAGTTCATGTCATCTTATTATTCAGTATTTATAACTTGCAAAGAAATGAATATCAGAGAGTG
AGAGGAACTTGTTTATTGCAGCTTATAATGGTTACAAATAAAGCAATAGCATCACAAATTTCACAAATAA
AGCATTTTTTTCACTGCATTCTAGTTGTGGTTTGTCCAAACTCATCAATGTATCTTATCATGTCTGGCTC
TAGCTATCCCGCCCCTAACTCCGCCCATCCCGCCCCTAACTCCGCCCAGTTCCGCCCATTCTCCGCCCCA
TGGCTGACTAATTTTTTTTATTTATGCAGAGGCCGAGGCCGCCTCGGCCTCTGAGCTATTCCAGAAGTAG
TGAGGAGGCTTTTTTGGAGGCCTAGGGACGTACCCAATTCGCCCTATAGTGAGTCGTATTACGCGCGCTC
ACTGGCCGTCGTTTTACAACGTCGTGACTGGGAAAACCCTGGCGTTACCCAACTTAATCGCCTTGCAGCA
CATCCCCCTTTCGCCAGCTGGCGTAATAGCGAAGAGGCCCGCACCGATCGCCCTTCCCAACAGTTGCGCA
GCCTGAATGGCGAATGGG
[124 nt withheld, positions 4149-4272]
C
[91 nt withheld, positions 4274-4364]
A
[49 nt withheld, positions 4366-4414]
CCTTTGACGTTGGAGTCCACGTTCTTT
[37 nt withheld, positions 4442-4478]
ACCCTATCTCGGTCTATTCTTTTGATTTATAAGGGATTTTGCCGATTTCGGCCTATTGGTTAAAAAATGA
GCTGATTTAACAAAAATTTAACGCGAATTTTAACAAAATATTAACGCTTACAATTTAGGTGGCACTTTTC
GGGGAAATGTGCGCGGAACCCCTATTTGTTTATTTTTCTAAATACATTCAAATATGTATCCGCTCATGAG
ACAATAACCCTGATAAATGCTTCAATAATATTGAAAAAGGAAGAGTATGAGTATTCAACATTTCCGTGTC
GCCCTTATTCCCTTTTTTGCGGCATTTTGCCTTCCTGTTTTTGCTCACCCAGAAACGCTGGTGAAAGTAA
AAGATGCTGAAGATCAGTTGGGTGCACGAGTGGGTTACATCGAACTGGATCTCAACAGCGGTAAGATCCT
TGAGAGTTTTCGCCCCGAAGAACGTTTTCCAATGATGAGCACTTTTAAAGTTCTGCTATGTGGCGCGGTA
TTATCCCGTATTGACGCCGGGCAAGAGCAACTCGGTCGCCGCATACACTATTCTCAGAATGACTTGGTTG
AGTACTCACCAGTCACAGAAAAGCATCTTACGGATGGCATGACAGTAAGAGAATTATGCAGTGCTGCCAT
AACCATGAGTGATAACACTGCGGCCAACTTACTTCTGACAACGATCGGAGGACCGAAGGAGCTAACCGCT
TTTTTGCACAACATGGGGGATCATGTAACTCGCCTTGATCGTTGGGAACCGGAGCTGAATGAAGCCATAC
CAAACGACGAGCGTGACACCACGATGCCTGTAGCAATGGCAACAACGTTGCGCAAACTATTAACTGGCGA
ACTACTTACTCTAGCTTCCCGGCAACAATTAATAGACTGGATGGAGGCGGATAAAGTTGCAGGACCACTT
CTGCGCTCGGCCCTTCCGGCTGGCTGGTTTATTGCTGATAAATCTGGAGCCGGTGAGCGTGGGTCTCGCG
GTATCATTGCAGCACTGGGGCCAGATGGTAAGCCCTCCCGTATCGTAGTTATCTACACGACGGGGAGTCA
GGCAACTATGGATGAACGAAATAGACAGATCGCTGAGATAGGTGCCTCACTGATTAAGCATTGGTAACTG
TCAGACCAAGTTTACTCATATATACTTTAGATTGATTTAAAACTTCATTTTTAATTTAAAAGGATCTAGG
TGAAGATCCTTTTTGATAATCTCATGACCAAAATCCCTTAACGTGAGTTTTCGTTCCACTGAGCGTCAGA
CCCCGTAGAAAAGATCAAAGGATCTTCTTGAGATCCTTTTTTTCTGCGCGTAATCTGCTGCTTGCAAACA
AAAAAACCACCGCTACCAGCGGTGGTTTGTTTGCCGGATCAAGAGCTACCAACTCTTTTTCCGAAGGTAA
CTGGCTTCAGCAGAGCGCAGATACCAAATACTGTTCTTCTAGTGTAGCCGTAGTTAGGCCACCACTTCAA
GAACTCTGTAGCACCGCCTACATACCTCGCTCTGCTAATCCTGTTACCAGTGGCTGCTGCCAGTGGCGAT
AAGTCGTGTCTTACCGGGTTGGACTCAAGACGATAGTTACCGGATAAGGCGCAGCGGTCGGGCTGAACGG
GGGGTTCGTGCACACAGCCCAGCTTGGAGCGAACGACCTACACCGAACTGAGATACCTACAGCGTGAGCT
ATGAGAAAGCGCCACGCTTCCCGAAGGGAGAAAGGCGGACAGGTATCCGGTAAGCGGCAGGGTCGGAACA
GGAGAGCGCACGAGGGAGCTTCCAGGGGGAAACGCCTGGTATCTTTATAGTCCTGTCGGGTTTCGCCACC
TCTGACTTGAGCGTCGATTTTTGTGATGCTCGTCAGGGGGGCGGAGCCTATGGAAAAACGCCAGCAACGC
GGCCTTTTTACGGTTCCTGGCCTTTTGCTGGCCTTTTGCTCACATGTTCTTTCCTGCGTTATCCCCTGAT
TCTGTGGATAACCGTATTACCGCCTTTGAGTGAGCTGATACCGCTCGCCGCAGCCGAACGACCGAGCGCA
GCGAGTCAGTGAGCGAGGAAGCGGAAGAGCGCCCAATACGCAAACCGCCTCTCCCCGCGCGTTGGCCGAT
TCATTAATGCAGCTGGCACGACAGGTTTCCCGACTGGAAAGCGGGCAGTGAGCGCAACGCAATTAATGTG
AGTTAGCTCACTCATTAGGCACCCCAGGCTTTACACTTTATGCTTCCGGCTCGTATGTTGTGTGGAATTG
TGAGCGGATAACAATTTCACACAGGAAACAGCTATGACCATGATTACGCCAAGCGCGCAATTAACCCTCA
CTAAAGGGAACAAAAGCTGGAGCTGCAAGCTTAATGTAGTCTTATGCAATACTCTTGTAGTCTTGCAACA
TGGTAACGATGAGTTAGCAACATGCCTTACAAGGAGAGAAAAAGCACCGTGCATGCCGATTGGTGGAAGT
AAGGTGGTACGATCGTGCCTTATTAGGAAGGCAACAGACGGGTCTGACATGGATTGGACGAACCACTGAA
TTGCCGCATTGCAGAGATATTGTATTTAAGTGCCTAGCTCGATACATAAACGGGTCTCTCTGGTTAGACC
AGATCTGAGCCTGGGAGCTCTCTGGCTAACTAGGGAACCCACTGCTTAAGCCTCAATAAAGCTTGCCTTG
AGTGCTTCAAGTAGTGTGTGCCCGTCTGTTGTGTGACTCTGGTAACTAGAGATCCCTCAGACCCTTTTAG
TCAGTGTGGAAAATCTCTAGCAGTGGCGCCCGAACAGGGACTTGAAAGCGAAAGGGAAACCAGAGGAGCT
CTCTCGACGCAGGACTCGGCTTGCTGAAGCGCGCACGGCAAGAGGCGAGGGGCGGCGACTGGTGAGTACG
CCAAAAATTTTGACTAGCGGAGGCTAGAAGGAGAGAGATGGGTGCGAGAGCGTCAGTATTAAGCGGGGGA
GAATTAGATCGCGATGGGAAAAAATTCGGTTAAGGCCAGGGGGAAAGAAAAAATATAAATTAAAACATAT
AGTATGGGCAAGCAGGGAGCTAGAACGATTCGCAGTTAATCCTGGCCTGTTAGAAACATCAGAAGGCTGT
AGACAAATACTGGGACAGCTACAACCATCCCTTCAGACAGGATCAGAAGAACTTAGATCATTATATAATA
CAGTAGCAACCCTCTATTGTGTGCATCAAAGGATAGAGATAAAAGACACCAAGGAAGCTTTAGACAAGAT
AGAGGAAGAGCAAAACAAAAGTAAGACCACCGCACAGCAAGCGGCCGCTGATCTTCAGACCTGGAGGAGG
AGATATGAGGGACAATTGGAGAAGTGAATTATATAAATATAAAGTAGTAAAAATTGAACCATTAGGAGTA
GCACCCACCAAGGCAAAGAGAAGAGTGGTGCAGAGAGAAAAAAGAGCAGTGGGAATAGGAGCTTTGTTCC
TTGGGTTCTTGGGAGCAGCAGGAAGCACTATGGGCGCAGCGTCAATGACGCTGACGGTACAGGCCAGACA
ATTATTGTCTGGTATAGTGCAGCAGCAGAACAATTTGCTGAGGGCTATTGAGGCGCAACAGCATCTGTTG
CAACTCACAGTCTGGGGCATCAAGCAGCTCCAGGCAAGAATCCTGGCTGTGGAAAGATACCTAAAGGATC
AACAGCTCCTGGGGATTTGGGGTTGCTCTGGAAAACTCATTTGCACCACTGCTGTGCCTTGGAATGCTAG
TTGGAGTAATAAATCTCTGGAACAGATTTGGAATCACACGACCTGGATGGAGTGGGACAGAGAAATTAAC
AATTACACAAGCTTAATACACTCCTTAATTGAAGAATCGCAAAACCAGCAAGAAAAGAATGAACAAGAAT
TATTGGAATTAGATAAATGGGCAAGTTTGTGGAATTGGTTTAACATAACAAATTGGCTGTGGTATATAAA
ATTATTCATAATGATAGTAGGAGGCTTGGTAGGTTTAAGAATAGTTTTTGCTGTACTTTCTATAGTGAAT
AGAGTTAGGCAGGGATATTCACCATTATCGTTTCAGACCCACCTCCCAACCCCGAGGGGACCCAGAGAGG
GCCTATTTCCCATGATTCCTTCATATTTGCATATACGATACAAGGCTGTTAGAGAGATAATTAGAATTAA
TTTGACTGTAAACACAAAGATATTAGTACAAAATACGTGACGTAGAAAGTAATAATTTCTTGGGTAGTTT
GCAGTTTTAAAATTATGTTTTAAAATGGACTATCATATGCTTACCGTAACTTGAAAGTATTTCGATTTCT
TGGCTTTATATATCTTGTGGAAAGGACGAAACACCGGAGCTGGACGGCGACGTAAAGTTTTAGAGCTAGA
AATAGCAAGTTAAAATAAGGCTAGTCCGTTATCAACTTGAAAAAGTGGCACCGAGTCGGTGCTTTTTTGA
ACGCTGACGTCATCAACCCGCTCCAAGGAATCGCGGGCCCAGTGTCACTAGGCGGGAACACCCAGCGCGC
GTGCGCCCTGGCAGGAAGATGGCTGTGAGGGACAGGGGAGTGGCGCCCTGCAATATTTGCATGTCGCTAT
GTGTTCTGGGAAATCACCATAAACGTGAAATGTCTTTGGATTTGGGAGTCTTATAAGTTCTGTATGAGAC
CACTCTTTCCCCAGAACACCCCCATCGGCGAGTTTTAGAGCTAGAAATAGCAAGTTAAAATAAGGCTAGT
CCGTTATCAACTTGAAAAAGTGGCACCGAGTCGGTGCTTTTTTAAGCTTGGCGTAACTAGATCTTGAGAC
AAATGGCAGTATTCATCCACAATTTTAAAAGAAAAGGGGGGATTGGGGGGTACAGTGCAGGGGAAAGAAT
AGTAGACATAATAGCAACAGACATACAAACTAAAGAATTACAAAAACAAATTACAAAAATTCAAAATTTT
CGGGTTTATTACAGGGACAGCAGAGATCCACTTTGGCGCCGGCTCGAGGGGG
