>Addgene plasmid #78535 | pDECKO-mCherry GFP | addgene partial sequence | sequence record 151880 | Top_Fop 5'-TCACCATTATCGTTTCAGAC-3'
GGGACCCAGAGAGGGCCTATTTCCCATGATTCCTTCATATTTGCATATACGATACAAGGCTGTTAGAGAG
ATAATTAGAATTAATTTGACTGTAAACACAAAGATATTAGTACAAAATACGTGACGTAGAAAGTAATAAT
TTCTTGGGTAGTTTGCAGTTTTAAAATTATGTTTTAAAATGGACTATCATATGCTTACCGTAACTTGAAA
GTATTTCGATTTCTTGGCTTTATATATCTTGTGGAAAGGACGAAACACCGGAGCTGGACGGCGACGTAAA
GTTTTAGAGCTAGAAATAGCAAGTTAAAATAAGGCTAGTCCGTTATCAACTTGAAAAAGTGGCACCGAGT
CGGTGCTTTTTTGAACGCTGACGTCATCAACCCGCTCCAAGGAATCGCGGGCCCAGTGTCACTAGGCGGG
AACACCCAGCGCGCGTGCGCCCTGGCAGGAAGATGGCTGTGAGGGACAGGGGAGTGGCGCCCTGCAATAT
TTGCATGTCGCTATGTGTTCTGGGAAATCACCATAAACGTGAAATGTCTTTGGATTTGGGAGTCTTATAA
GTTCTGTATGAGACCACTCTTTCCCCAGAACACCCCCATCGGCGAGTTTTAGAGCTAGAAATAGCAAGTT
AAAATAAGGCTAGTCCGTTATCAACTTGAAAAAGTGGCACCGAGTCGGTGCTTTTTTAAGCTTGGCGTAA
CTAGATCTTGAGACAAATGGCAGTATTCATCCACAATTTTAAAAGAAAAGGGGGGATTGGGGGGTACAGT
GCAGGGGAAAGAATAGTAGACATAATAGCAACAGACATACAAACTAAAGAATTACAAAAACAAATTACAA
AAATTCAAAATTTTCGGGTTTATTACAGGGACAGCAGAGATCCACTTTGGCGCCGGCTCGAGGGGGCCCG
GGTGCAAAGATGGATAAAGTTTTAAACAGAGAGGAATCTTTGCAGCTAATGGACCTTCTAGGTCTTGAAA
GGAGTGGGAATTGGCTCCGGTGCCCGTCAGTGGGCAGAGCG
