>Addgene plasmid #78535 | pDECKO-mCherry GFP | addgene partial sequence | sequence record 151881 | Puro-F2 5'-ctcggcttcaccgtcacc-3'
CCGAAGGACCGCGCACCTGGTGCATGACCCGCAAGCCCGGTGCCGGATCGGGAGAGGGCAGAGGAAGTCT
GCTAACATGCGGTGACGTCGAGGAGAATCCTGGCCCACCGGTCGCCACCATGGTGAGCAAGGGCGAGGAG
GATAACATGGCCATCATCAAGGAGTTCATGCGCTTCAAGGTGCACATGGAGGGCTCCGTGAACGGCCACG
AGTTCGAGATCGAGGGCGAGGGCGAGGGCCGCCCCTACGAGGGCACCCAGACCGCCAAGCTGAAGGTGAC
CAAGGGTGGCCCCCTGCCCTTCGCCTGGGACATCCTGTCCCCTCAGTTCATGTACGGCTCCAAGGCCTAC
GTGAAGCACCCCGCCGACATCCCCGACTACTTGAAGCTGTCCTTCCCCGAGGGCTTCAAGTGGGAGCGCG
TGATGAACTTCGAGGACGGCGGCGTGGTGACCGTGACCCAGGACTCCTCCCTGCAGGACGGCGAGTTCAT
CTACAAGGTGAAGCTGCGCGGCACCAACTTCCCCTCCGACGGCCCCGTAATGCAGAAGAAGACCATGGGC
TGGGAGGCCTCCTCCGAGCGGATGTACCCCGAGGACGGCGCCCTGAAGGGCGAGATCAAGCAGAGGCTGA
AGCTGAAGGACGGCGGCCACTACGACGCTGAGGTCAAGACCACCTACAAGGCCAAGAAGCCCGTGCAGCT
GCCCGGCGCCTACAACGTCAACATCAAGTTGGACATCACCTCCCACAACGAGGACTACACCATCGTGGAA
CAGTACGAACGCGCCGAGGGCCGCCACTCCACCGGCGGCATGGACGAGCTGTACAAGTAAACGCGTTAAG
TCGACAATCAACCTCTGGATTACAAAATTTGTGAAAGATTGACTGGTATTCTTAACTATGTTGCTCCTTT
TACGCTATGTGGATACGCTGCTTTAATGCCTTTGTATCATGCTATTGCTTCCCGTATGGCTTTCATTTTC
TCCTCCTTGTATAAATCCTGGTTGCTGTCTCTTTATGAGGAGTTGTGGCCCGTTGTCAGGCAACGTGGCG
TGGTGTGCACTGTGTTTGCTGACGCAACCCC
