>Addgene plasmid #78535 | pDECKO-mCherry GFP | addgene partial sequence | sequence record 151883 | pCDF1-R2 5'-CCA ACT TCT CGG GGA CTG T-3'
TGACGGGCACCGGAGCCAATTCCCACTCCTTTCAAGACCTAGAAGGTCCATTAGCTGCAAAGATTCCTCT
CTGTTTAAAACTTTATCCATCTTTGCACCCGGGCCCCCTCGAGCCGGCGCCAAAGTGGATCTCTGCTGTC
CCTGTAATAAACCCGAAAATTTTGAATTTTTGTAATTTGTTTTTGTAATTCTTTAGTTTGTATGTCTGTT
GCTATTATGTCTACTATTCTTTCCCCTGCACTGTACCCCCCAATCCCCCCTTTTCTTTTAAAATTGTGGA
TGAATACTGCCATTTGTCTCAAGATCTAGTTACGCCAAGCTTAAAAAAGCACCGACTCGGTGCCACTTTT
TCAAGTTGATAACGGACTAGCCTTATTTTAACTTGCTATTTCTAGCTCTAAAACTCGCCGATGGGGGTGT
TCTGGGGAAAGAGTGGTCTCATACAGAACTTATAAGACTCCCAAATCCAAAGACATTTCACGTTTATGGT
GATTTCCCAGAACACATAGCGACATGCAAATATTGCAGGGCGCCACTCCCCTGTCCCTCACAGCCATCTT
CCTGCCAGGGCGCACGCGCGCTGGGTGTTCCCGCCTAGTGACACTGGGCCCGCGATTCCTTGGAGCGGGT
TGATGACGTCAGCGTTCAAAAAAGCACCGACTCGGTGCCACTTTTTCAAGTTGATAACGGACTAGCCTTA
TTTTAACTTGCTATTTCTAGCTCTAAAACTTTACGTCGCCGTCCAGCTCCGGTGTTTCGTCCTTTCCACA
AGATATATAAAGCCAAGAAATCGAAATACTTTCAAGTTACGGTAAGCATATGATAGTCCATTTTAAAACA
TAATTTTAAAACTGCAAACTACCCAAGAAATTATTACTTTCTACGTCACGTATTTTGTACTAATATCTTT
GTGTTTACAGTCAAATTAATTCTAATTATCTCTCTAACAGCCT
